Features (pLannotate 1.2.2; 20 found; start..end, strand, type, name):
    712..1035    -  CDS            tnpA (fragment): TN5P_ECOLX - Also known as tnp. Experimental evidence at protein level: Swiss-Prot protein existence level 1. Mediates transposition of transposon Tn5 by a 'cut and paste' mechanism. First, the monomeric transposase binds the 19 bp inverted DNA repeats flanking the transposon. Then, dimerization of the DNA- bound transposase creates a synaptic DNA complex. After nicking of the first DNA strand, excision of the transposon proceeds through a series of intermediates. The transposase then mediates the insertion of the transposon at a new site by strand transfer. The activity of the wild- type tran
   1037..1366    -  promoter       SV40 promoter: SV40 enhancer and early promoter
   1399..1639    +  promoter       U6 promoter: RNA polymerase III promoter for human U6 snRNA
   1947..1967    +  misc_feature   MCS (fragment): pUC18/19 multiple cloning site
   2025..2146    +  polyA_signal   SV40 poly(A) signal: SV40 polyadenylation signal
   2195..2324    +  repeat_region  AAV2 ITR (fragment): inverted terminal repeat of adeno-associated virus serotype 2 inverted
   2347..2414    +  CDS            lacZα (fragment): LacZα fragment of β-galactosidase; lacZ fragment
   2445..2873    -  rep_origin     f1 ori (sequence partly withheld): f1 bacteriophage origin of replication; arrow indicates direction of (+) strand synthesis
   2900..3004    +  promoter       AmpR promoter: bla
   3005..3865    +  CDS            AmpR: β-lactamase; bla; confers resistance to ampicillin, carbenicillin, and related antibiotics
   4036..4624    +  rep_origin     ori: high-copy-number ColE1/pMB1/pBR322/pUC origin of replication
   4789..4837    -  repeat_region  AAV2 ITR (fragment): inverted terminal repeat of adeno-associated virus serotype 2 inverted
   4963..5011    -  repeat_region  AAV2 ITR (fragment): inverted terminal repeat of adeno-associated virus serotype 2 inverted
   5067..5201    -  polyA_signal   SV40 poly(A) signal: SV40 polyadenylation signal
   5224..5307    -  CDS            large T antigen (fragment): large T antigen from SV40 (simian virus 40)
   5626..5646    -  CDS            SV40 NLS: nuclear localization signal of SV40 (simian virus 40) large T antigen
   5776..5841    -  intron         small t intron: SV40 (simian virus 40) small t antigen intron
   5843..5917    -  CDS            small t antigen (fragment): SV40 (simian virus 40) small t antigen
   5920..6240    -  CDS            ble (fragment): BLE_KLEPN - Experimental evidence at protein level: Swiss-Prot protein existence level 1. Binding protein with a strong affinity to the bleomycin family of antibiotics. Binds to CL990; an antimitotic-antibiotic compound. From Klebsiella pneumoniae.
   6264..680     -  CDS            neo (across the origin): KKA2_KLEPN - Also known as kan, nptII. Experimental evidence at protein level: Swiss-Prot protein existence level 1. Resistance to kanamycin, neomycin, paromomycin, ribostamycin, butirosin and gentamicin B. From Klebsiella pneumoniae.
>Addgene plasmid | pAVU6+27-F30-2xdBroccoli Sequencing Result | analyzer sequence | sequence record 208650
TCACGGGTAGCCAACGCTATGTCCTGATAGCGGTCCGCCACACCCAGCCGGCCACAGTCGATGAATCCAG
AAAAGCGGCCATTTTCCACCATGATATTCGGCAAGCAGGCATCGCCATGGGTCACGACGAGATCCTCGCC
GTCGGGCATGCGCGCCTTGAGCCTGGCGAACAGTTCGGCTGGCGCGAGCCCCTGATGCTCTTCGTCCAGA
TCATCCTGATCGACAAGACCGGCTTCCATCCGAGTACGTGCTCGCTCGATGCGATGTTTCGCTTGGTGGT
CGAATGGGCAGGTAGCCGGATCAAGCGTATGCAGCCGCCGCATTGCATCAGCCATGATGGATACTTTCTC
GGCAGGAGCAAGGTGAGATGACAGGAGATCCTGCCCCGGCACTTCGCCCAATAGCAGCCAGTCCCTTCCC
GCTTCAGTGACAACGTCGAGCACAGCTGCGCAAGGAACGCCCGTCGTGGCCAGCCACGATAGCCGCGCTG
CCTCGTCCTGCAGTTCATTCAGGGCACCGGACAGGTCGGTCTTGACAAAAAGAACCGGGCGCCCCTGCGC
TGACAGCCGGAACACGGCGGCATCAGAGCAGCCGATTGTCTGTTGTGCCCAGTCATAGCCGAATAGCCTC
TCCACCCAAGCGGCCGGAGAACCTGCGTGCAATCCATCTTGTTCAATCATGCGAAACGATCCTCATCCTG
TCTCTTGATCAGATCTTGATCCCCTGCGCCATCAGATCCTTGGCGGCAAGAAAGCCATCCAGTTTACTTT
GCAGGGCTTCCCAACCTTACCAGAGGGCGCCCCAGCTGGCAATTCCGGTTCGCTTGCTGTCCATAAAACC
GCCCAGTCTAGCTATCGCCATGTAAGCCCACTGCAAGCTACCTGCTTTCTCTTTGCGCTTGCGTTTTCCC
TTGTCCAGATAGCCCAGTAGCTGACATTCATCCGGGGTCAGCACCGTTTCTGCGGACTGGCTTTCTACGT
GTTCCGCTTCCTTTAGCAGCCCTTGCGCCCTGAGTGCTTGCGGCAGCGTGAAGCTTTTTGCAAAAGCCTA
GGCCTCCAAAAAAGCCTCCTCACTACTTCTGGAATAGCTCAGAGGCCGAGGCGGCCTCGGCCTCTGCATA
AATAAAAAAAATTAGTCAGCCATGGGGCGGAGAATGGGCGGAACTGGGCGGAGTTAGGGGCGGGATGGGC
GGAGTTAGGGGCGGGACTATGGTTGCTGACTAATTGAGATGCATGCTTTGCATACTTCTGCCTGCTGGGG
AGCCTGGGGACTTTCCACACCTGGTTGCTGACTAATTGAGATGCATGCTTTGCATACTTCTGCCTGCTGG
GGAGCCTGGGGACTTTCCACACCCTAACTGACACACATTCCACAGCCGGATCCAAGGTCGGGCAGGAAGA
GGGCCTATTTCCCATGATTCCTTCATATTTGCATATACGATACAAGGCTGTTAGAGAGATAATTAGAATT
AATTTGACTGTAAACACAAAGATATTAGTACAAAATACGTGACGTAGAAAGTAATAATTTCTTGGGTAGT
TTGCAGTTTTAAAATTATGTTTTAAAATGGACTATCATATGCTTACCGTAACTTGAAAGTATTTCGATTT
CTTGGCTTTATATATCTTGTGGAAAGGACGAAACACCGTGCTCGCTTCGGCAGCACATATACTAGTCGAC
TTGCCATGTGTATGTGGGAGACGGTCGGGTCCATCTGAGACGGTCGGGTCCAGATATTCGTATCTGTCGA
GTAGAGTGTGGGCTCAGATGTCGAGTAGAGTGTGGGCTCCCACATACTCTGATGATCCAGACGGTCGGGT
CCATCTGAGACGGTCGGGTCCAGATATTCGTATCTGTCGAGTAGAGTGTGGGCTCAGATGTCGAGTAGAG
TGTGGGCTGGATCATTCATGGCAATCTAGAGCGGACTTCGGTCCGCTTTTTACTAGGACCTGCAGGCATG
CAAGCTTGACGTCGGTTACCGATATCCATATGGCGGCCGCATCGATCTCGAGCCGCGGACTAGTAACTTG
TTTATTGCAGCTTATAATGGTTACAAATAAAGCAATAGCATCACAAATTTCACAAATAAAGCATTTTTTT
CACTGCATTCTAGTTGTGGTTTGTCCAAACTCATCAATGTATCTTATCATGTCTTACGTAGATAAGTAGC
ATGGCGGGTTAATCATTAACTACAAGGAACCCCTAGTGATGGAGTTGGCCACTCCCTCTCTGCGCGCTCG
CTCGCTCACTGAGGCCGGGCGACCAAAGGTCGCCCGACGCCCGGGCTTTGCCCGGGCGGCCTCAGTGAGC
GAGCGAGCGCGCAGAGAGGGACAGATCTGCAGATCTGCTGGCGTAATAGCGAAGAGGCCCGCACCGATCG
CCCTTCCCAACAGTTGCGCAGCCTGAATGGCGAATGGAAATTGTAAGCGTTAATATTTTGTTAAAATTCG
CGTTAAATTTTTGTTAAATCAGCTCATTTTTTAACCAATAGGCCGAAATCGGCAAAATCCCTTATAAATC
AAAAGAATAGACCGAGATAGGGT
[37 nt withheld, positions 2544-2580]
AAAGAACGTGGACTCCAACGTCAAAGG
[49 nt withheld, positions 2608-2656]
T
[91 nt withheld, positions 2658-2748]
G
[124 nt withheld, positions 2750-2873]
CAGGTGGCACTTTTCGGGGAAATGTGCGCGGAACCCCTATTTGTTTATTTTTCTAAATACATTCAAATAT
GTATCCGCTCATGAGACAATAACCCTGATAAATGCTTCAATAATATTGAAAAAGGAAGAGTATGAGTATT
CAACATTTCCGTGTCGCCCTTATTCCCTTTTTTGCGGCATTTTGCCTTCCTGTTTTTGCTCACCCAGAAA
CGCTGGTGAAAGTAAAAGATGCTGAAGATCAGTTGGGTGCACGAGTGGGTTACATCGAACTGGATCTCAA
CAGCGGTAAGATCCTTGAGAGTTTTCGCCCCGAAGAACGTTTTCCAATGATGAGCACTTTTAAAGTTCTG
CTATGTGGCGCGGTATTATCCCGTATTGACGCCGGGCAAGAGCAACTCGGTCGCCGCATACACTATTCTC
AGAATGACTTGGTTGAGTACTCACCAGTCACAGAAAAGCATCTTACGGATGGCATGACAGTAAGAGAATT
ATGCAGTGCTGCCATAACCATGAGTGATAACACTGCGGCCAACTTACTTCTGACAACGATCGGAGGACCG
AAGGAGCTAACCGCTTTTTTGCACAACATGGGGGATCATGTAACTCGCCTTGATCGTTGGGAACCGGAGC
TGAATGAAGCCATACCAAACGACGAGCGTGACACCACGATGCCTGTAGCAATGGCAACAACGTTGCGCAA
ACTATTAACTGGCGAACTACTTACTCTAGCTTCCCGGCAACAATTAATAGACTGGATGGAGGCGGATAAA
GTTGCAGGACCACTTCTGCGCTCGGCCCTTCCGGCTGGCTGGTTTATTGCTGATAAATCTGGAGCCGGTG
AGCGTGGGTCTCGCGGTATCATTGCAGCACTGGGGCCAGATGGTAAGCCCTCCCGTATCGTAGTTATCTA
CACGACGGGGAGTCAGGCAACTATGGATGAACGAAATAGACAGATCGCTGAGATAGGTGCCTCACTGATT
AAGCATTGGTAACTGTCAGACCAAGTTTACTCATATATACTTTAGATTGATTTAAAACTTCATTTTTAAT
TTAAAAGGATCTAGGTGAAGATCCTTTTTGATAATCTCATGACCAAAATCCCTTAACGTGAGTTTTCGTT
CCACTGAGCGTCAGACCCCGTAGAAAAGATCAAAGGATCTTCTTGAGATCCTTTTTTTCTGCGCGTAATC
TGCTGCTTGCAAACAAAAAAACCACCGCTACCAGCGGTGGTTTGTTTGCCGGATCAAGAGCTACCAACTC
TTTTTCCGAAGGTAACTGGCTTCAGCAGAGCGCAGATACCAAATACTGTTCTTCTAGTGTAGCCGTAGTT
AGGCCACCACTTCAAGAACTCTGTAGCACCGCCTACATACCTCGCTCTGCTAATCCTGTTACCAGTGGCT
GCTGCCAGTGGCGATAAGTCGTGTCTTACCGGGTTGGACTCAAGACGATAGTTACCGGATAAGGCGCAGC
GGTCGGGCTGAACGGGGGGTTCGTGCACACAGCCCAGCTTGGAGCGAACGACCTACACCGAACTGAGATA
CCTACAGCGTGAGCTATGAGAAAGCGCCACGCTTCCCGAAGGGAGAAAGGCGGACAGGTATCCGGTAAGC
GGCAGGGTCGGAACAGGAGAGCGCACGAGGGAGCTTCCAGGGGGAAACGCCTGGTATCTTTATAGTCCTG
TCGGGTTTCGCCACCTCTGACTTGAGCGTCGATTTTTGTGATGCTCGTCAGGGGGGCGGAGCCTATGGAA
AAACGCCAGCAACGCGGCCTTTTTACGGTTCCTGGCCTTTTGCTGGCCTTTTGCTCACATGTTCTTTCCT
GCGTTATCCCCTGATTCTGTGGATAACCGTATTACCGCCTTTGAGTGAGCTGATACCGCTCGCCGCAGCC
GAACGACCGAGCGCAGCGAGTCAGTGAGCGAGCGCGCAGAGAGGGAGTGGCCAACTCCATCACTAGGGGT
TCCTGGAGGGGTGGAGTCGTGACGTGAATTACGTCATAGGGTTAGGGAGGTCCTGGATMRMYSYAKWMCC
GCCTTTGAGTGAGCTGATACCGCTCGCCGCAGCCGAACGACCGAGCGCAGCGAGTCAGTGAGCGAGCGCG
CAGAGAGGGAGTGGCCAACTCCATCACTAGGGGTTCCTGGAGGGGTGGAGTCGTGACGTGAATTACGTCA
TAGGGTTAGGGAGGTCCTGGATCGATCCAGACATGATAAGATACATTGATGAGTTTGGACAAACCACAAC
TAGAATGCAGTGAAAAAAATGCTTTATTTGTGAAATTTGTGATGCTATTGCTTTATTTGTAACCATTATA
AGCTGCAATAAACAAGTTAACAACAACAATTGCATTCATTTTATGTTTCAGGTTCAGGGGGAGGTGTGGG
AGGTTTTTTAAAGCAAGTAAAACCTCTACAAATGTGGTATGGCTGATTATGATCTCTAGTCAAGGCACTA
TACATCAAATATTCCTTATTAACCCCTTTACAAATTAAAAAGCTAAAGGTACACAATTTTTGAGCATAGT
TATTAATAGCAGACACTCTATGCCTGTGTGGAGTAAGAAAAAACAGTATGTTATGATTATAACTGTTATG
CCTACTTATAAAGGTTACAGAATATTTTTCCATAATTTTCTTGTATAGCAGTGCAGCTTTTTCCTTTGTG
GTGTAAATAGCAAAGCAAGCAAGAGTTCTATTACTAAACACAGCATGACTCAAAAAACTTAGCAATTCTG
AAGGAAAGTCCTTGGGGTCTTCTACCTTTCTCTTCTTTTTTGGAGGAGTAGAATGTTGAGAGTCAGCAGT
AGCCTCATCATCACTAGATGGCATTTCTTCTGAGCAAAACAGGTTTTCCTCATTAAAGGCATTCCACCAC
TGCTCCCATTCATCAGTTCCATAGGTTGGAATCTAAAATACACAAACAATTAGAATCAGTAGTTTAACAC
ATTATACACTTAAAAATTTTATATTTACCTTAGAGCTTTAAATCTCTGTAGGTAGTTTGTCCAATTATGT
CACACCACAGAAGTAAGGTTCCTTCACAAAGATCCGGACCAAAGCGGCCATCGTGCCTCCCCACTCCTGC
AGTTCGGGGGCATGGATGCGCGGATAGCCGCTGCTGGTTTCCTGGATGCCGACGGATTTGCACTGCCGGT
AGAACTCCGCGAGGTCGTCCAGCCTCAGGCAGCAGCTGAACCAACTCGCGAGGGGATCGAGCCCGGGGTG
GGCGAAGAACTCCAGCATGAGATCCCCGCGCTGGAGGATCATCCAGCCGGCGTCCCGGAAAACGATTCCG
AAGCCCAACCTTTCATAGAAGGCGGCGGTGGAATCGAAATCTCGTGATGGCAGGTTGGGCGTCGCTTGGT
CGGTCATTTCGAACCCCAGAGTCCCGCTCAGAAGAACTCGTCAAGAAGGCGATAGAAGGCGATGCGCTGC
GAATCGGGAGCGGCGATACCGTAAAGCACGAGGAAGCGGTCAGCCCATTCGCCGCCAAGCTCTTCAGCAA
TA
